>Addgene plasmid #192491 | pAAV-0.5Syn-CasRX-mCherry-pA | addgene full sequence | sequence record 380381 | Addgene NGS Result
CTGGCCTTTTGCTGGCCTTTTGCTCACATGTCCTGCAGGCAGCTGCGCGCTCGCTCGCTCACTGAGGCCG
CCCGGGCGTCGGGCGACCTTTGGTCGCCCGGCCTCAGTGAGCGAGCGAGCGCGCAGAGAGGGAGTGGCCA
ACTCCATCACTAGGGGTTCCTGCGGCCTCTAGAGCTAGGCGTACAAGTATCTGGGAAGGGTAACAATGCA
AGTTAGCCTGAGGATTTAGGAGGAGGCTGAAAAACAGAGTAGGAGCCTTACTACGGGTCCAGACCCTACG
GACAAGAACCCCCACTCCCACTCCCCAAATTGCGCATTCCCTCCCCCATCAGAGGGGGAGGGGAAGAGGA
TGCAGCGCGGCGCGGCGCGTGCGCACTGTCGGATTTAGTACCGCGGACAGAGCCTTCGCCCCCGCTGCCG
GCGCGCGCCACCACCTCCCCAGCACCAAAGGCGGGCTGACGTCACTCTCCAGCCCTCCCCAAACTCCCCT
ACCTCACCGCCTTGGTCGCGTCCGTGCAGCGGTGAGTCCAGTCGGGCCGCACCACAAGAGGTGCAAGATA
GGGGGGTGCAGGCGCGACCATACGCTCTGCGGCGGCAGAGCCTCAGCGCTGCCTCAGTCTGCAGCGGGCA
GCAGAGGAGTCGCGTCGTGCCAGAGAGCGCCGCCGTGCTCCTGAGCCCCTTGCGCTCCGCCCCCGCGGCC
CACCGACCCACTGCCCCTTGGATCCACCGGTGCCACCATGAGCCCCAAGAAGAAGAGAAAGGTGGAGGCC
AGCATCGAAAAAAAAAAGTCCTTCGCCAAGGGCATGGGCGTGAAGTCCACACTCGTGTCCGGCTCCAAAG
TGTACATGACAACCTTCGCCGAAGGCAGCGACGCCAGGCTGGAAAAGATCGTGGAGGGCGACAGCATCAG
GAGCGTGAATGAGGGCGAGGCCTTCAGCGCTGAAATGGCCGATAAAAACGCCGGCTATAAGATCGGCAAC
GCCAAATTCAGCCATCCTAAGGGCTACGCCGTGGTGGCTAACAACCCTCTGTATACAGGACCCGTCCAGC
AGGATATGCTCGGCCTGAAGGAAACTCTGGAAAAGAGGTACTTCGGCGAGAGCGCTGATGGCAATGACAA
TATTTGTATCCAGGTGATCCATAACATCCTGGACATTGAAAAAATCCTCGCCGAATACATTACCAACGCC
GCCTACGCCGTCAACAATATCTCCGGCCTGGATAAGGACATTATTGGATTCGGCAAGTTCTCCACAGTGT
ATACCTACGACGAATTCAAAGACCCCGAGCACCATAGGGCCGCTTTCAACAATAACGATAAGCTCATCAA
CGCCATCAAGGCCCAGTATGACGAGTTCGACAACTTCCTCGATAACCCCAGACTCGGCTATTTCGGCCAG
GCCTTTTTCAGCAAGGAGGGCAGAAATTACATCATCAATTACGGCAACGAATGCTATGACATTCTGGCCC
TCCTGAGCGGACTGAGGCACTGGGTGGTCCATAACAACGAAGAAGAGTCCAGGATCTCCAGGACCTGGCT
CTACAACCTCGATAAGAACCTCGACAACGAATACATCTCCACCCTCAACTACCTCTACGACAGGATCACC
AATGAGCTGACCAACTCCTTCTCCAAGAACTCCGCCGCCAACGTGAACTATATTGCCGAAACTCTGGGAA
TCAACCCTGCCGAATTCGCCGAACAATATTTCAGATTCAGCATTATGAAAGAGCAGAAAAACCTCGGATT
CAATATCACCAAGCTCAGGGAAGTGATGCTGGACAGGAAGGATATGTCCGAGATCAGGAAAAATCATAAG
GTGTTCGACTCCATCAGGACCAAGGTCTACACCATGATGGACTTTGTGATTTATAGGTATTACATCGAAG
AGGATGCCAAGGTGGCTGCCGCCAATAAGTCCCTCCCCGATAATGAGAAGTCCCTGAGCGAGAAGGATAT
CTTTGTGATTAACCTGAGGGGCTCCTTCAACGACGACCAGAAGGATGCCCTCTACTACGATGAAGCTAAT
AGAATTTGGAGAAAGCTCGAAAATATCATGCACAACATCAAGGAATTTAGGGGAAACAAGACAAGAGAGT
ATAAGAAGAAGGACGCCCCTAGACTGCCCAGAATCCTGCCCGCTGGCCGTGATGTTTCCGCCTTCAGCAA
ACTCATGTATGCCCTGACCATGTTCCTGGATGGCAAGGAGATCAACGACCTCCTGACCACCCTGATTAAT
AAATTCGATAACATCCAGAGCTTCCTGAAGGTGATGCCTCTCATCGGAGTCAACGCTAAGTTCGTGGAGG
AATACGCCTTTTTCAAAGACTCCGCCAAGATCGCCGATGAGCTGAGGCTGATCAAGTCCTTCGCTAGAAT
GGGAGAACCTATTGCCGATGCCAGGAGGGCCATGTATATCGACGCCATCCGTATTTTAGGAACCAACCTG
TCCTATGATGAGCTCAAGGCCCTCGCCGACACCTTTTCCCTGGACGAGAACGGAAACAAGCTCAAGAAAG
GCAAGCACGGCATGAGAAATTTCATTATTAATAACGTGATCAGCAATAAAAGGTTCCACTACCTGATCAG
ATACGGTGATCCTGCCCACCTCCATGAGATCGCCAAAAACGAGGCCGTGGTGAAGTTCGTGCTCGGCAGG
ATCGCTGACATCCAGAAAAAACAGGGCCAGAACGGCAAGAACCAGATCGACAGGTACTACGAAACTTGTA
TCGGAAAGGATAAGGGCAAGAGCGTGAGCGAAAAGGTGGACGCTCTCACAAAGATCATCACCGGAATGAA
CTACGACCAATTCGACAAGAAAAGGAGCGTCATTGAGGACACCGGCAGGGAAAACGCCGAGAGGGAGAAG
TTTAAAAAGATCATCAGCCTGTACCTCACCGTGATCTACCACATCCTCAAGAATATTGTCAATATCAACG
CCAGGTACGTCATCGGATTCCATTGCGTCGAGCGTGATGCTCAACTGTACAAGGAGAAAGGCTACGACAT
CAATCTCAAGAAACTGGAAGAGAAGGGATTCAGCTCCGTCACCAAGCTCTGCGCTGGCATTGATGAAACT
GCCCCCGATAAGAGAAAGGACGTGGAAAAGGAGATGGCTGAAAGAGCCAAGGAGAGCATTGACAGCCTCG
AGAGCGCCAACCCCAAGCTGTATGCCAATTACATCAAATACAGCGACGAGAAGAAAGCCGAGGAGTTCAC
CAGGCAGATTAACAGGGAGAAGGCCAAAACCGCCCTGAACGCCTACCTGAGGAACACCAAGTGGAATGTG
ATCATCAGGGAGGACCTCCTGAGAATTGACAACAAGACATGTACCCTGTTCAGAAACAAGGCCGTCCACC
TGGAAGTGGCCAGGTATGTCCACGCCTATATCAACGACATTGCCGAGGTCAATTCCTACTTCCAACTGTA
CCATTACATCATGCAGAGAATTATCATGAATGAGAGGTACGAGAAAAGCAGCGGAAAGGTGTCCGAGTAC
TTCGACGCTGTGAATGACGAGAAGAAGTACAACGATAGGCTCCTGAAACTGCTGTGTGTGCCTTTCGGCT
ACTGTATCCCCAGGTTTAAGAACCTGAGCATCGAGGCCCTGTTCGATAGGAACGAGGCCGCCAAGTTCGA
CAAGGAGAAAAAGAAGGTGTCCGGCAATTCCGGATCCGGACCTAAGAAAAAGAGGAAGGTGGCCGCTGCG
TACCCATACGATGTTCCAGATTACGCTGCCAGCGGCAGTGGAGAGGGCAGAGGAAGTCTGCTAACATGCG
GTGACGTCGAGGAGAATCCTGGCCCAGTGAGCAAGGGCGAGGAGGATAACATGGCCATCATCAAGGAGTT
CATGCGCTTCAAGGTGCACATGGAGGGCTCCGTGAACGGCCACGAGTTCGAGATCGAGGGCGAGGGCGAG
GGCCGCCCCTACGAGGGCACCCAGACCGCCAAGCTGAAGGTGACCAAGGGTGGCCCCCTGCCCTTCGCCT
GGGACATCCTGTCCCCTCAGTTCATGTACGGCTCCAAGGCCTACGTGAAGCACCCCGCCGACATCCCCGA
CTACTTGAAGCTGTCCTTCCCCGAGGGCTTCAAGTGGGAGCGCGTGATGAACTTCGAGGACGGCGGCGTG
GTGACCGTGACCCAGGACTCCTCCCTGCAGGACGGCGAGTTCATCTACAAGGTGAAGCTGCGCGGCACCA
ACTTCCCCTCCGACGGCCCCGTAATGCAGAAGAAGACCATGGGCTGGGAGGCCTCCTCCGAGCGGATGTA
CCCCGAGGACGGCGCCCTGAAGGGCGAGATCAAGCAGAGGCTGAAGCTGAAGGACGGCGGCCACTACGAC
GCTGAGGTCAAGACCACCTACAAGGCCAAGAAGCCCGTGCAGCTGCCCGGCGCCTACAACGTCAACATCA
AGTTGGACATCACCTCCCACAACGAGGACTACACCATCGTGGAACAGTACGAACGCGCCGAGGGCCGCCA
CTCCACCGGCGGCATGGACGAGCTGTACAAGTAAAAGCTTAATAAAAGATCTTTATTTTCATTAGATCTG
TGTGTTGGTTTTTTGTGTGCGGCCGCAGGAACCCCTAGTGATGGAGTTGGCCACTCCCTCTCTGCGCGCT
CGCTCGCTCACTGAGGCCGGGCGACCAAAGGTCGCCCGACGCCCGGGCTTTGCCCGGGCGGCCTCAGTGA
GCGAGCGAGCGCGCAGCTGCCTGCAGGGGCGCCTGATGCGGTATTTTCTCCTTACGCATCTGTGCGGTAT
TTCACACCGCATA
[95 nt withheld, positions 4774-4868]
T
[46 nt withheld, positions 4870-4915]
C
[141 nt withheld, positions 4917-5057]
CCTTTGACGTTGGAGTCCACGTTCTTT
[37 nt withheld, positions 5085-5121]
ACTCTATCTCGGGCTATTCTTTTGATTTATAAGGGATTTTGCCGATTTCGGTCTATTGGTTAAAAAATGA
GCTGATTTAACAAAAATTTAACGCGAATTTTAACAAAATATTAACGTTTACAATTTTATGGTGCACTCTC
AGTACAATCTGCTCTGATGCCGCATAGTTAAGCCAGCCCCGACACCCGCCAACACCCGCTGACGCGCCCT
GACGGGCTTGTCTGCTCCCGGCATCCGCTTACAGACAAGCTGTGACCGTCTCCGGGAGCTGCATGTGTCA
GAGGTTTTCACCGTCATCACCGAAACGCGCGAGACGAAAGGGCCTCGTGATACGCCTATTTTTATAGGTT
AATGTCATGATAATAATGGTTTCTTAGACGTCAGGTGGCACTTTTCGGGGAAATGTGCGCGGAACCCCTA
TTTGTTTATTTTTCTAAATACATTCAAATATGTATCCGCTCATGAGACAATAACCCTGATAAATGCTTCA
ATAATATTGAAAAAGGAAGAGTATGAGTATTCAACATTTCCGTGTCGCCCTTATTCCCTTTTTTGCGGCA
TTTTGCCTTCCTGTTTTTGCTCACCCAGAAACGCTGGTGAAAGTAAAAGATGCTGAAGATCAGTTGGGTG
CACGAGTGGGTTACATCGAACTGGATCTCAACAGCGGTAAGATCCTTGAGAGTTTTCGCCCCGAAGAACG
TTTTCCAATGATGAGCACTTTTAAAGTTCTGCTATGTGGCGCGGTATTATCCCGTATTGACGCCGGGCAA
GAGCAACTCGGTCGCCGCATACACTATTCTCAGAATGACTTGGTTGAGTACTCACCAGTCACAGAAAAGC
ATCTTACGGATGGCATGACAGTAAGAGAATTATGCAGTGCTGCCATAACCATGAGTGATAACACTGCGGC
CAACTTACTTCTGACAACGATCGGAGGACCGAAGGAGCTAACCGCTTTTTTGCACAACATGGGGGATCAT
GTAACTCGCCTTGATCGTTGGGAACCGGAGCTGAATGAAGCCATACCAAACGACGAGCGTGACACCACGA
TGCCTGTAGCAATGGCAACAACGTTGCGCAAACTATTAACTGGCGAACTACTTACTCTAGCTTCCCGGCA
ACAATTAATAGACTGGATGGAGGCGGATAAAGTTGCAGGACCACTTCTGCGCTCGGCCCTTCCGGCTGGC
TGGTTTATTGCTGATAAATCTGGAGCCGGTGAGCGTGGAAGCCGCGGTATCATTGCAGCACTGGGGCCAG
ATGGTAAGCCCTCCCGTATCGTAGTTATCTACACGACGGGGAGTCAGGCAACTATGGATGAACGAAATAG
ACAGATCGCTGAGATAGGTGCCTCACTGATTAAGCATTGGTAACTGTCAGACCAAGTTTACTCATATATA
CTTTAGATTGATTTAAAACTTCATTTTTAATTTAAAAGGATCTAGGTGAAGATCCTTTTTGATAATCTCA
TGACCAAAATCCCTTAACGTGAGTTTTCGTTCCACTGAGCGTCAGACCCCGTAGAAAAGATCAAAGGATC
TTCTTGAGATCCTTTTTTTCTGCGCGTAATCTGCTGCTTGCAAACAAAAAAACCACCGCTACCAGCGGTG
GTTTGTTTGCCGGATCAAGAGCTACCAACTCTTTTTCCGAAGGTAACTGGCTTCAGCAGAGCGCAGATAC
CAAATACTGTTCTTCTAGTGTAGCCGTAGTTAGGCCACCACTTCAAGAACTCTGTAGCACCGCCTACATA
CCTCGCTCTGCTAATCCTGTTACCAGTGGCTGCTGCCAGTGGCGATAAGTCGTGTCTTACCGGGTTGGAC
TCAAGACGATAGTTACCGGATAAGGCGCAGCGGTCGGGCTGAACGGGGGGTTCGTGCACACAGCCCAGCT
TGGAGCGAACGACCTACACCGAACTGAGATACCTACAGCGTGAGCTATGAGAAAGCGCCACGCTTCCCGA
AGGGAGAAAGGCGGACAGGTATCCGGTAAGCGGCAGGGTCGGAACAGGAGAGCGCACGAGGGAGCTTCCA
GGGGGAAACGCCTGGTATCTTTATAGTCCTGTCGGGTTTCGCCACCTCTGACTTGAGCGTCGATTTTTGT
GATGCTCGTCAGGGGGGCGGAGCCTATGGAAAAACGCCAGCAACGCGGCCTTTTTACGGTTC
Features (pLannotate 1.2.2; 14 found; start..end, strand, type, name):
     43..70      +  repeat_region  AAV2 ITR (fragment): inverted terminal repeat of adeno-associated virus serotype 2 inverted
     99..126     +  repeat_region  AAV2 ITR (fragment): inverted terminal repeat of adeno-associated virus serotype 2 inverted
    774..3671    +  CDS            RfxCas13d: RNA-targeting Type VI CRISPR protein from Ruminococcus flavefaciens strain XPD3002 (Konermann et al., 2018)
   3711..3737    +  CDS            3xHA (fragment): three tandem HA epitope tags
   3807..4513    +  CDS            mCherry (fragment): monomeric derivative of DsRed fluorescent protein (Shaner et al., 2004) mammalian codon-optimized
   4521..4569    +  polyA_signal   poly(A) signal: synthetic polyadenylation signal
   4577..4717    +  repeat_region  AAV2 ITR: inverted terminal repeat of adeno-associated virus serotype 2 inverted
   4722..4773    -  misc_feature   bom (fragment): basis of mobility region from pBR322
   4792..5247    +  rep_origin     f1 ori (sequence partly withheld): f1 bacteriophage origin of replication; arrow indicates direction of (+) strand synthesis
   5248..5297    -  misc_feature   bom (fragment): basis of mobility region from pBR322
   5399..5434    -  CDS            rop (fragment): Rop protein, which maintains plasmids at low copy number; rop
   5529..5633    +  promoter       AmpR promoter: bla
   5634..6494    +  CDS            AmpR: β-lactamase; bla; confers resistance to ampicillin, carbenicillin, and related antibiotics
   6665..7253    +  rep_origin     ori: high-copy-number ColE1/pMB1/pBR322/pUC origin of replication
