[The description below was written by a language model from this plasmid's Addgene catalogue record and pLannotate feature annotations shown in this document.]
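Description:
pAAV-0.5Syn-CasRX-mCherry-pA is an adeno-associated virus transfer plasmid built on a pAAV backbone to deliver the RNA-targeting CRISPR effector CasRx (RfxCas13d, from Ruminococcus flavefaciens). The sequenced plasmid is about 7.3 kb. In bacteria it replicates from a high-copy ColE1/pUC-type origin and is selected with ampicillin through a bla cassette driven by its own promoter. An f1 phage origin is also present, along with small remnants of pBR322 bom and rop sequences. The expression cassette is flanked by AAV2 inverted terminal repeats, which are the cis elements needed for replication and packaging of the genome into AAV particles. The downstream ITR is annotated in full, whereas the upstream one is detected only as two short fragments. This may reflect either a truncated repeat or the difficulty of sequencing these structured regions.

According to the catalogue entry, expression is driven by a "0.5Syn" promoter. The name suggests a shortened synapsin promoter suited to neuronal expression, but the feature table does not annotate it; it presumably lies in the unannotated stretch between the upstream ITR and the coding sequence. The unmutated RfxCas13d open reading frame is followed by an HA epitope sequence (annotated as a fragment of a 3xHA tag) and then mCherry, ending in a compact synthetic polyadenylation signal. The record does not say whether mCherry is fused directly to CasRx or separated by a linker or self-cleaving peptide in the short unannotated gap between them. No guide RNA cassette is annotated, so guides would have to be supplied separately. The stated purpose is simply to express CasRx, with the HA tag and red fluorescence allowing detection of transduced cells. The associated publication describes an AAV vector resource for Cas13d and its high-fidelity variants.
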