Addgene plasmid #192491: pAAV-0.5Syn-CasRX-mCherry-pA
Purpose: To express CasRx
Depositing lab: Jonathan Ploski. Depositing organization: Pennsylvania State University, College of Medicine. Publication: Adeno-associated viral vector resource for the RNA-targeting Cas13d: A comparison of high-fidelity variants, DjCas13d and hfCas13d. Back F, Sandoval A, Vu LM, Hong VM, Bhaskara A, Rodriguez SR, O'Brien JT, Kolber BJ, Kroener S, Ploski JE. Mol Ther Methods Clin Dev. 2025 Aug 20;33(4):101565. doi: 10.1016/j.omtm.2025.101565. eCollection 2025 Dec 11. PubMed 41020266.
Backbone
  Vector backbone: pAAV
  Vector type: AAV
Growth in bacteria
  Bacterial resistance: Ampicillin, 100 μg/mL
  Growth temperature: 37°C
  Growth strain: NEB Stable
  Copy number: High Copy
Gene/Insert
  Gene/Insert name: CasRx (alt name: RfxCas13d)
  Species: R. flavefaciens
  Mutation: No
  Promoter: 0.5Syn
  Cloning method: Restriction Enzyme; 5′ cloning site Unknown (unknown if destroyed)
Terms and licenses: Academic/Nonprofit Terms; Industry Terms: Not Available to Industry
How to cite: pAAV-0.5Syn-CasRX-mCherry-pA was a gift from Jonathan Ploski (Addgene plasmid # 192491 ; http://n2t.net/addgene:192491 ; RRID:Addgene_192491)
